Addgene plasmid #98251: PEP119T
Purpose: Pseudomonas T3SS gateway vector with HA-sfGFP11-sfGFP11
Depositing lab: Savithramma Dinesh-Kumar. Depositing organization: University of California, Davis. Publication: Spatiotemporal Monitoring of Pseudomonas syringae Effectors via Type III Secretion Using Split Fluorescent Protein Fragments. Park E, Lee HY, Woo J, Choi D, Dinesh-Kumar SP. Plant Cell. 2017 Jul;29(7):1571-1584. doi: 10.1105/tpc.17.00047. Epub 2017 Jun 14. PubMed 28619883.
Backbone
  Vector backbone: pBBR1-2
  Vector type: Bacterial Expression
Growth in bacteria
  Bacterial resistance: Chloramphenicol and Kanamycin, 25 & 50 μg/mL
  Growth temperature: 37°C
  Growth strain: ccdB Survival
  Copy number: Low Copy
Gene/Insert
  Gene/Insert name: Gateway cassettee-HA-sfGFP11-11
  Species: Synthetic
Terms and licenses: Academic/Nonprofit Terms; Industry Terms: Not Available to Industry
How to cite: PEP119T was a gift from Savithramma Dinesh-Kumar (Addgene plasmid # 98251 ; http://n2t.net/addgene:98251 ; RRID:Addgene_98251)
