[The description below was written by a language model from this plasmid's Addgene catalogue record and pLannotate feature annotations shown in this document.]
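Description:
PEP119T is a low-copy, broad-host-range Gateway destination vector built on a pBBR1-2 backbone for bacterial expression, intended for delivering tagged proteins from Pseudomonas through the type III secretion system (T3SS). Replication depends on the pBBR1 oriV together with its cognate Rep protein, a pairing from Bordetella bronchiseptica that works in many Gram-negative hosts. The backbone is selected through a Tn5-derived neo (nptII) kanamycin resistance gene. The short fragments annotated nearby (transposase, ble, lacI, lacZα, TcR, M13 ori) appear to be backbone remnants rather than functional parts.

The payload is a Gateway cassette bounded by attR1 and attR2. It contains a chloramphenicol acetyltransferase gene with its promoter and the ccdB toxin gene, which explains the dual chloramphenicol and kanamycin selection and the need for a ccdB-tolerant propagation strain. An LR reaction with an entry clone replaces this cassette with a gene of interest, removing ccdB and the chloramphenicol marker. According to the catalogue entry, the recombined gene is joined to an HA epitope and two tandem copies of sfGFP11, the small eleventh β-strand of superfolder GFP. These tags are not annotated in either feature table, but probably lie in the unannotated stretch beyond attR2. T7 and T3 promoters and a lac promoter/operator flank the cassette, but the record does not state which promoter drives the fusion in Pseudomonas.

The associated work concerns monitoring Pseudomonas syringae effectors with split fluorescent protein fragments. The short GFP11 tag should fluoresce only when it meets the complementary GFP fragment, allowing effector localisation after delivery. The two sequence records (7,358 and 7,368 nt) carry the same features in opposite orientation.
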