Features (pLannotate 1.2.2; 23 found; start..end, strand, type, name):
   1023..1792    +  rep_origin     pBBR1 oriV: replication origin of the broad-host-range plasmid pBBR1 from Bordetella bronchiseptica; requires the pBBR1 Rep protein for replication
   1793..2455    +  CDS            pBBR1 Rep: replication protein for the broad-host-range plasmid pBBR1 from Bordetella bronchiseptica
   2516..2585    +  CDS            TcR (fragment): tetracycline efflux protein; tet; confers resistance to tetracycline
   2914..2943    -  CDS            CmR (fragment): chloramphenicol acetyltransferase confers resistance to chloramphenicol
   2943..3021    +  rep_origin     M13 ori (fragment): M13 bacteriophage origin of replication; arrow indicates direction of (+) strand synthesis
   3025..3180    -  CDS            lacZα (fragment): LacZα fragment of β-galactosidase; lacZ fragment
   3188..3206    +  promoter       T7 promoter: promoter for bacteriophage T7 RNA polymerase
   3426..3550    +  protein_bind   attR1: mutant version of attR; recombination site for the Gateway® LR reaction LR Clonase™
   3575..3605    +  promoter       lac UV5 promoter: E. coli lac promoter with an "up" mutation
   3629..3658    +  promoter       cat promoter (fragment): promoter of the E. coli cat gene encoding chloramphenicol acetyltransferase
   3659..4318    +  CDS            CmR: chloramphenicol acetyltransferase; cat; confers resistance to chloramphenicol
   4497..4655    +  CDS            ccdA (fragment): CCDA_ECO57 - Also known as H, letA. Experimental evidence at protein level: Swiss-Prot protein existence level 1. Antitoxin component of a type II toxin-antitoxin (TA) system which inhibits the post-segregational killing (PSK) of plasmid-free cells, also referred to as a plasmid addiction system. Binds to and blocks the activity of CcdB; will also remove bound CcdB protein from the CcdB-GyrA complex by forming a CcdA-CcdB complex, a process termed rejuvenation. Functions as a transcriptional corepressor for the ccdAB operon, repression also requires CcdB (By similarity). From Escherichia coli
   4660..4962    +  CDS            ccdB: CCDB_ECOLI - Also known as G, letB, letD. Experimental evidence at protein level: Swiss-Prot protein existence level 1. Toxic component of a type II toxin-antitoxin (TA) system, functioning in plasmid maintainence. Responsible for the post- segregational killing (PSK) of plasmid-free cells, also referred to as a plasmid addiction system. Half-life of over 2 hours. Cell killing by CcdB is accompanied by filamentation, defects in chromosome and plasmid segregation, defects in cell division, formation of anucleate cells, decreased DNA synthesis and plasmid loss. Interferes with the activity of DN
   5006..5130    -  protein_bind   attR2: mutant version of attR; recombination site for the Gateway® LR reaction LR Clonase™
   5559..5577    -  promoter       T3 promoter: promoter for bacteriophage T3 RNA polymerase
   5622..5638    -  protein_bind   lac operator: The lac repressor binds to the lac operator to inhibit transcription in E. coli. This inhibition can be relieved by adding lactose or isopropyl-β-D-thiogalactopyranoside (IPTG). lac repressor encoded by lacI
   5646..5676    -  promoter       lac promoter: promoter for the E. coli lac operon
   5691..5712    -  protein_bind   CAP binding site: CAP binding activates transcription in the presence of cAMP. E. coli catabolite activator protein
   5725..5817    -  CDS            lacI (fragment): lac repressor; lacI; The lac repressor binds to the lac operator to inhibit transcription in E. coli. This inhibition can be relieved by adding lactose or isopropyl-β-D-thiogalactopyranoside (IPTG).
   5828..5944    -  CDS            CmR (fragment): chloramphenicol acetyltransferase; cat; confers resistance to chloramphenicol
   5944..6096    -  CDS            ble (fragment): BLE_KLEPN - Experimental evidence at protein level: Swiss-Prot protein existence level 1. Binding protein with a strong affinity to the bleomycin family of antibiotics. Binds to CL990; an antimitotic-antibiotic compound. From Klebsiella pneumoniae.
   6120..6911    -  CDS            neo: KKA2_KLEPN - Also known as kan, nptII. Experimental evidence at protein level: Swiss-Prot protein existence level 1. Resistance to kanamycin, neomycin, paromomycin, ribostamycin, butirosin and gentamicin B. From Klebsiella pneumoniae.
   6943..7227    -  CDS            tnpA (fragment): TN5P_ECOLX - Also known as tnp. Experimental evidence at protein level: Swiss-Prot protein existence level 1. Mediates transposition of transposon Tn5 by a 'cut and paste' mechanism. First, the monomeric transposase binds the 19 bp inverted DNA repeats flanking the transposon. Then, dimerization of the DNA- bound transposase creates a synaptic DNA complex. After nicking of the first DNA strand, excision of the transposon proceeds through a series of intermediates. The transposase then mediates the insertion of the transposon at a new site by strand transfer. The activity of the wild- type tran
>Addgene plasmid #98251 | PEP119T | depositor full sequence | sequence record 181962 | PEP119T sequence 7368 bps
CTCGGGCCGTCTCTTGGGCTTGATCGGCCTTCTTGCGCATCTCACGCGCTCCTGCGGCGGCCTGTAGGGC
AGGCTCATACCCCTGCCGAACCGCTTTTGTCAGCCGGTCGGCCACGGCTTCCGGCGTCTCAACGCGCTTT
GAGATTCCCAGCTTTTCGGCCAATCCCTGCGGTGCATAGGCGCGTGGCTCGACCGCTTGCGGGCTGATGG
TGACGTGGCCCACTGGTGGCCGCTCCAGGGCCTCGTAGAACGCCTGAATGCGCGTGTGACGTGCCTTGCT
GCCCTCGATGCCCCGTTGCAGCCCTAGATCGGCCACAGCGGCCGCAAACGTGGTCTGGTCGCGGGTCATC
TGCGCTTTGTTGCCGATGAACTCCTTGGCCGACAGCCTGCCGTCCTGCGTCAGCGGCACCACGAACGCGG
TCATGTGCGGGCTGGTTTCGTCACGGTGGATGCTGGCCGTCACGATGCGATCCGCCCCGTACTTGTCCGC
CAGCCACTTGTGCGCCTTCTCGAAGAACGCCGCCTGCTGTTCTTGGCTGGCCGACTTCCACCATTCCGGG
CTGGCCGTCATGACGTACTCGACCGCCAACACAGCGTCCTTGCGCCGCTTCTCTGGCAGCAACTCGCGCA
GTCGGCCCATCGCTTCATCGGTGCTGCTGGCCGCCCAGTGCTCGTTCTCTGGCGTCCTGCTGGCGTCAGC
GTTGGGCGTCTCGCGCTCGCGGTAGGCGTGCTTGAGACTGGCCGCCACGTTGCCCATTTTCGCCAGCTTC
TTGCATCGCATGATCGCGTATGCCGCCATGCCTGCCCCTCCCTTTTGGTGTCCAACCGGCTCGACGGGGG
CAGCGCAAGGCGGTGCCTCCGGCGGGCCACTCAATGCTTGAGTATACTCACTAGACTTTGCTTCGCAAAG
TCGTGACCGCCTACGGCGGCTGCGGCGCCCTACGGGCTTGCTCTCCGGGCTTCGCCCTGCGCGGTCGCTG
CGCTCCCTTGCCAGCCCGTGGATATGTGGACGATGGCCGCGAGCGGCCACCGGCTGGCTCGCTTCGCTCG
GCCCGTGGACAACCCTGCTGGACAAGCTGATGGACAGGCTGCGCCTGCCCACGAGCTTGACCACAGGGAT
TGCCCACCGGCTACCCAGCCTTCGACCACATACCCACCGGCTCCAACTGCGCGGCCTGCGGCCTTGCCCC
ATCAATTTTTTTAATTTTCTCTGGGGAAAAGCCTCCGGCCTGCGGCCTGCGCGCTTCGCTTGCCGGTTGG
ACACCAAGTGGAAGGCGGGTCAAGGCTCGCGCAGCGACCGCGCAGCGGCTTGGCCTTGACGCGCCTGGAA
CGACCCAAGCCTATGCGAGTGGGGGCAGTCGAAGGCGAAGCCCGCCCGCCTGCCCCCCGAGCCTCACGGC
GGCGAGTGCGGGGGTTCCAAGGGGGCAGCGCCACCTTGGGCAAGGCCGAAGGCCGCGCAGTCGATCAACA
AGCCCCGGAGGGGCCACTTTTTGCCGGAGGGGGAGCCGCGCCGAAGGCGTGGGGGAACCCCGCAGGGGTG
CCCTTCTTTGGGCACCAAAGAACTAGATATAGGGCGAAATGCGAAAGACTTAAAAATCAACAACTTAAAA
AAGGGGGGTACGCAACAGCTCATTGCGGCACCCCCCGCAATAGCTCATTGCGTAGGTTAAAGAAAATCTG
TAATTGACTGCCACTTTTACGCAACGCATAATTGTTGTCGCGCTGCCGAAAAGTTGCAGCTGATTGCGCA
TGGTGCCGCAACCGTGCGGCACCCTACCGCATGGAGATAAGCATGGCCACGCAGTCCAGAGAAATCGGCA
TTCAAGCCAAGAACAAGCCCGGTCACTGGGTGCAAACGGAACGCAAAGCGCATGAGGCGTGGGCCGGGCT
TATTGCGAGGAAACCCACGGCGGCAATGCTGCTGCATCACCTCGTGGCGCAGATGGGCCACCAGAACGCC
GTGGTGGTCAGCCAGAAGACACTTTCCAAGCTCATCGGACGTTCTTTGCGGACGGTCCAATACGCAGTCA
AGGACTTGGTGGCCGAGCGCTGGATCTCCGTCGTGAAGCTCAACGGCCCCGGCACCGTGTCGGCCTACGT
GGTCAATGACCGCGTGGCGTGGGGCCAGCCCCGCGACCAGTTGCGCCTGTCGGTGTTCAGTGCCGCCGTG
GTGGTTGATCACGACGACCAGGACGAATCGCTGTTGGGGCATGGCGACCTGCGCCGCATCCCGACCCTGT
ATCCGGGCGAGCAGCAACTACCGACCGGCCCCGGCGAGGAGCCGCCCAGCCAGCCCGGCATTCCGGGCAT
GGAACCAGACCTGCCAGCCTTGACCGAAACGGAGGAATGGGAACGGCGCGGGCAGCAGCGCCTGCCGATG
CCCGATGAGCCGTGTTTTCTGGACGATGGCGAGCCGTTGGAGCCGCCGACACGGGTCACGCTGCCGCGCC
GGTAGCACTTGGGTTGCGCAGCAACCCGTAAGTGCGCTGTTCCAGACTATCGGCTGTAGCCGCCTCGCCG
CCCTATACCTTGTCTGCCTCCCCGCGTTGCGTCGCGGTGCATGGAGCCGGGCCACCTCGACCTGAATGGA
AGCCGGCGGCACCTCGCTAACGGATTCACCGTTTTTATCAGGCTCTGGGAGGCAGAATAAATGATCATAT
CGTCAATTATTACCTCCACGGGGAGAGCCTGAGCAAACTGGCCTCAGGCATTTGAGAAGCACACGGTCAC
ACTGCTTCCGGTAGTCAATAAACCGGTAAACCAGCAATAGACATAAGCGGCTATTTAACGACCCTGCCCT
GAACCGACGACCGGGTCGAATTTGCTTTCGAATTTCTGCCATTCATCCGCTTATTATCACTTATTCAGGC
GTAGCACCAGGCGTTTAAGGGCACCAATAACTGCCTTAAAAAAATTACGCCCCGCCCTGCCACTCATCGC
AGTCGGCCTATTGGTTAAAAAATGAGCTGATTTAACAAAAATTTAACGCGAATTTTAACAAAATATTAAC
GCTTACAATTTCCATTCGCCATTCAGGCTGCGCAACTGTTGGGAAGGGCGATCGGTGCGGGCCTCTTCGC
TATTACGCCAGCTGGCGAAAGGGGGATGTGCTGCAAGGCGATTAAGTTGGGTAACGCCAGGGTTTTCCCA
GTCACGACGTTGTAAAACGACGGCCAGTGAGCGCGCGTAATACGACTCACTATAGGGCGAATTGGAGCTC
ACGGCCAGTGAAATCGGCAAAAATCGTACGCAGGCTTTTTCGGCCTGAGCCTGTTCAGATCTGTAGATTT
GTGATGGACGCAGGCGAGTATGCGCAGTCTAAAAAATCGTTTTCCGCCCAATGGAGTCTGTTCCAGCAGG
GAACTCATTTTCTTTTAAAACCACACATGTACTCCATACTTTCAATCAAAAGGTTTTTTCCTAGGACAAG
TTTGTACAAAAAAGCTGAACGAGAAACGTAAAATGATATAAATATCAATATATTAAATTAGATTTTGCAT
AAAAAACAGACTACATAATACTGTAAAACACAACATATCCAGTCACTATGGCGGCCGCATTAGGCACCCC
AGGCTTTACACTTTATGCTTCCGGCTCGTATAATGTGTGGATTTTGAGTTAGGATCCGTCGAGATTTTCA
GGAGCTAAGGAAGCTAAAATGGAGAAAAAAATCACTGGATATACCACCGTTGATATATCCCAATGGCATC
GTAAAGAACATTTTGAGGCATTTCAGTCAGTTGCTCAATGTACCTATAACCAGACCGTTCAGCTGGATAT
TACGGCCTTTTTAAAGACCGTAAAGAAAAATAAGCACAAGTTTTATCCGGCCTTTATTCACATTCTTGCC
CGCCTGATGAATGCTCATCCGGAATTCCGTATGGCAATGAAAGACGGTGAGCTGGTGATATGGGATAGTG
TTCACCCTTGTTACACCGTTTTCCATGAGCAAACTGAAACGTTTTCATCGCTCTGGAGTGAATACCACGA
CGATTTCCGGCAGTTTCTACACATATATTCGCAAGATGTGGCGTGTTACGGTGAAAACCTGGCCTATTTC
CCTAAAGGGTTTATTGAGAATATGTTTTTCGTCTCAGCCAATCCCTGGGTGAGTTTCACCAGTTTTGATT
TAAACGTGGCCAATATGGACAACTTCTTCGCCCCCGTTTTCACCATGGGCAAATATTATACGCAAGGCGA
CAAGGTGCTGATGCCGCTGGCGATTCAGGTTCATCATGCCGTCTGTGATGGCTTCCATGTCGGCAGAATG
CTTAATGAATTACAACAGTACTGCGATGAGTGGCAGGGCGGGGCGTAAACGCGTGGATCCGGCTTACTAA
AAGCCAGATAACAGTATGCGTATTTGCGCGCTGATTTTTGCGGTATAAGAATATATACTGATATGTATAC
CCGAAGTATGTCAAAAAGAGGTGTGCTATGAAGCAGCGTATTACAGTGACAGTTGACAGCGACAGCTATC
AGTTGCTCAAGGCATATATGATGTCAATATCTCCGGTCTGGTAAGCACAACCATGCAGAATGAAGCCCGT
CGTCTGCGTGCCGAACGCTGGAAAGCGGAAAATCAGGAAGGGATGGCTGAGGTCGCCCGGTTTATTGAAA
TGAACGGCTCTTTTGCTGACGAGAACAGGGGCTGGTGAAATGCAGTTTAAGGTTTACACCTATAAAAGAG
AGAGCCGTTATCGTCTGTTTGTGGATGTACAGAGTGATATTATTGACACGCCCGGGCGACGGATGGTGAT
CCCCCTGGCCAGTGCACGTCTGCTGTCAGATAAAGTCTCCCGTGAACTTTACCCGGTGGTGCATATCGGG
GATGAAAGCTGGCGCATGATGACCACCGATATGGCCAGTGTGCCGGTCTCCGTTATCGGGGAAGAAGTGG
CTGATCTCAGCCACCGCGAAAATGACATCAAAAACGCCATTAACCTGATGTTCTGGGGAATATAAATGTC
AGGCTCCCTTATACACAGCCAGTCTGCAGGTCGACCATAGTGACTGGATATGTTGTGTTTTACAGTATTA
TGTAGTCTGTTTTTTATGCAAAATCTAATTTAATATATTGATATTTATATCATTTTACGTTTCTCGTTCA
GCTTTCTTGTACAAAGTGGTCTACCCATACGACGTCCCAGACTACGCTGGCGGCGGCGGATCCGGTGGCG
GAGGGAGCGGTGGCGGAGGGAGCCGGGACCACATGGTGCTGCACGAGTACGTGAACGCCGCCGGCATCAC
AGGTGGCGGCGGAAGTGGAGGTGGAGGCTCGGGTGGAGGCAGTTCGCGAGACCATATGGTTCTCCACGAA
TACGTAAACGCAGCAGGCATCACTTAACTCGAGGATAAGGCTACCAAAAATCATTAATACGACCTTGCCA
GGGAGGTAAGGTTTTCAAAACGGTGACTGAAGAAAATAGGTATGAAACATAGATATCAGCTTTAGCTATG
GCTTCGCATCGACAGTCGCTCTGTTTTGGACGTCTTCTTCAGAGTTCCTCAGGACAAACACCAAATCAGA
ATACCCATGAGGTACCCAGCTTTTGTTCCCTTTAGTGAGGGTTAATTGCGCGCTTGGCGTAATCATGGTC
ATAGCTGTTTCCTGTGTGAAATTGTTATCCGCTCACAATTCCACACAACATACGAGCCGGAAGCATAAAG
TGTAAAGCCTGGGGTGCCTAATGAGTGAGCTAACTCACATTAATTGCGTTGCGCTCACTGCCCGCTTTCC
AGTCGGGAAACCTGTCGTGCCAGCTGCATTAATGAATCGGCCAACGCGCGGGGAGAGGCGGTTTGCGTAT
TGGGCGCATGCATAAAAACTGTTGTAATTCATTAAGCATTCTGCCGACATGGAAGCCATCACAAACGGCA
TGATGAACCTGAATCGCCAGCGGCATCAGCACCTTGTCGCCTTGCGTATAATATTTGCCCATGGGGGTGG
GCGAAGAACTCCAGCATGAGATCCCCGCGCTGGAGGATCATCCAGCCGGCGTCCCGGAAAACGATTCCGA
AGCCCAACCTTTCATAGAAGGCGGCGGTGGAATCGAAATCTCGTGATGGCAGGTTGGGCGTCGCTTGGTC
GGTCATTTCGAACCCCAGAGTCCCGCTCAGAAGAACTCGTCAAGAAGGCGATAGAAGGCGATGCGCTGCG
AATCGGGAGCGGCGATACCGTAAAGCACGAGGAAGCGGTCAGCCCATTCGCCGCCAAGCTCTTCAGCAAT
ATCACGGGTAGCCAACGCTATGTCCTGATAGCGGTCCGCCACACCCAGCCGGCCACAGTCGATGAATCCA
GAAAAGCGGCCATTTTCCACCATGATATTCGGCAAGCAGGCATCGCCATGGGTCACGACGAGATCCTCGC
CGTCGGGCATGCGCGCCTTGAGCCTGGCGAACAGTTCGGCTGGCGCGAGCCCCTGATGCTCTTCGTCCAG
ATCATCCTGATCGACAAGACCGGCTTCCATCCGAGTACGTGCTCGCTCGATGCGATGTTTCGCTTGGTGG
TCGAATGGGCAGGTAGCCGGATCAAGCGTATGCAGCCGCCGCATTGCATCAGCCATGATGGATACTTTCT
CGGCAGGAGCAAGGTGAGATGACAGGAGATCCTGCCCCGGCACTTCGCCCAATAGCAGCCAGTCCCTTCC
CGCTTCAGTGACAACGTCGAGCACAGCTGCGCAAGGAACGCCCGTCGTGGCCAGCCACGATAGCCGCGCT
GCCTCGTCCTGCAGTTCATTCAGGGCACCGGACAGGTCGGTCTTGACAAAAAGAACCGGGCGCCCCTGCG
CTGACAGCCGGAACACGGCGGCATCAGAGCAGCCGATTGTCTGTTGTGCCCAGTCATAGCCGAATAGCCT
CTCCACCCAAGCGGCCGGAGAACCTGCGTGCAATCCATCTTGTTCAATCATGCGAAACGATCCTCATCCT
GTCTCTTGATCAGATCTTGATCCCCTGCGCCATCAGATCCTTGGCGGCAAGAAAGCCATCCAGTTTACTT
TGCAGGGCTTCCCAACCTTACCAGAGGGCGCCCCAGCTGGCAATTCCGGTTCGCTTGCTGTCCATAAAAC
CGCCCAGTCTAGCTATCGCCATGTAAGCCCACTGCAAGCTACCTGCTTTCTCTTTGCGCTTGCGTTTTCC
CTTGTCCAGATAGCCCAGTAGCTGACATTCATCCCAGGTGGCACTTTTCGGGGAAATGTGCGCGCCCGCG
TTCCTGCTGGCGCTGGGCCTGTTTCTGGCGCTGGACTTCCCGCTGTTCCGTCAGCAGCTTTTCGCCCACG
GCCTTGATGATCGCGGCGGCCTTGGCCTGCATATCCCGATTCAACGGCCCCAGGGCGTCCAGAACGGGCT
TCAGGCGCTCCCGAAGGT
