Features (pLannotate 1.2.2; 23 found; start..end, strand, type, name):
   1618..1902    +  CDS            tnpA (fragment): TN5P_ECOLX - Also known as tnp. Experimental evidence at protein level: Swiss-Prot protein existence level 1. Mediates transposition of transposon Tn5 by a 'cut and paste' mechanism. First, the monomeric transposase binds the 19 bp inverted DNA repeats flanking the transposon. Then, dimerization of the DNA- bound transposase creates a synaptic DNA complex. After nicking of the first DNA strand, excision of the transposon proceeds through a series of intermediates. The transposase then mediates the insertion of the transposon at a new site by strand transfer. The activity of the wild- type tran
   1934..2725    +  CDS            neo: KKA2_KLEPN - Also known as kan, nptII. Experimental evidence at protein level: Swiss-Prot protein existence level 1. Resistance to kanamycin, neomycin, paromomycin, ribostamycin, butirosin and gentamicin B. From Klebsiella pneumoniae.
   2749..2901    +  CDS            ble (fragment): BLE_KLEPN - Experimental evidence at protein level: Swiss-Prot protein existence level 1. Binding protein with a strong affinity to the bleomycin family of antibiotics. Binds to CL990; an antimitotic-antibiotic compound. From Klebsiella pneumoniae.
   2901..3017    +  CDS            CmR (fragment): chloramphenicol acetyltransferase; cat; confers resistance to chloramphenicol
   3028..3120    +  CDS            lacI (fragment): lac repressor; lacI; The lac repressor binds to the lac operator to inhibit transcription in E. coli. This inhibition can be relieved by adding lactose or isopropyl-β-D-thiogalactopyranoside (IPTG).
   3133..3154    +  protein_bind   CAP binding site: CAP binding activates transcription in the presence of cAMP. E. coli catabolite activator protein
   3169..3199    +  promoter       lac promoter: promoter for the E. coli lac operon
   3207..3223    +  protein_bind   lac operator: The lac repressor binds to the lac operator to inhibit transcription in E. coli. This inhibition can be relieved by adding lactose or isopropyl-β-D-thiogalactopyranoside (IPTG). lac repressor encoded by lacI
   3268..3286    +  promoter       T3 promoter: promoter for bacteriophage T3 RNA polymerase
   3715..3839    +  protein_bind   attR2: mutant version of attR; recombination site for the Gateway® LR reaction LR Clonase™
   3883..4185    -  CDS            ccdB: CCDB_ECOLI - Also known as G, letB, letD. Experimental evidence at protein level: Swiss-Prot protein existence level 1. Toxic component of a type II toxin-antitoxin (TA) system, functioning in plasmid maintainence. Responsible for the post- segregational killing (PSK) of plasmid-free cells, also referred to as a plasmid addiction system. Half-life of over 2 hours. Cell killing by CcdB is accompanied by filamentation, defects in chromosome and plasmid segregation, defects in cell division, formation of anucleate cells, decreased DNA synthesis and plasmid loss. Interferes with the activity of DN
   4190..4348    -  CDS            ccdA (fragment): CCDA_ECO57 - Also known as H, letA. Experimental evidence at protein level: Swiss-Prot protein existence level 1. Antitoxin component of a type II toxin-antitoxin (TA) system which inhibits the post-segregational killing (PSK) of plasmid-free cells, also referred to as a plasmid addiction system. Binds to and blocks the activity of CcdB; will also remove bound CcdB protein from the CcdB-GyrA complex by forming a CcdA-CcdB complex, a process termed rejuvenation. Functions as a transcriptional corepressor for the ccdAB operon, repression also requires CcdB (By similarity). From Escherichia coli
   4527..5186    -  CDS            CmR: chloramphenicol acetyltransferase; cat; confers resistance to chloramphenicol
   5187..5216    -  promoter       cat promoter (fragment): promoter of the E. coli cat gene encoding chloramphenicol acetyltransferase
   5240..5270    -  promoter       lac UV5 promoter: E. coli lac promoter with an "up" mutation
   5295..5419    -  protein_bind   attR1: mutant version of attR; recombination site for the Gateway® LR reaction LR Clonase™
   5625..5643    -  promoter       T7 promoter: promoter for bacteriophage T7 RNA polymerase
   5651..5806    +  CDS            lacZα (fragment): LacZα fragment of β-galactosidase; lacZ fragment
   5810..5887    -  rep_origin     M13 ori (fragment): M13 bacteriophage origin of replication; arrow indicates direction of (+) strand synthesis
   5887..5918    +  CDS            CmR (fragment): chloramphenicol acetyltransferase confers resistance to chloramphenicol
   6248..6317    -  CDS            TcR (fragment): tetracycline efflux protein; tet; confers resistance to tetracycline
   6378..7040    -  CDS            pBBR1 Rep: replication protein for the broad-host-range plasmid pBBR1 from Bordetella bronchiseptica
   7041..454     -  rep_origin     pBBR1 oriV (across the origin): replication origin of the broad-host-range plasmid pBBR1 from Bordetella bronchiseptica; requires the pBBR1 Rep protein for replication
>Addgene plasmid #98251 | PEP119T | addgene full sequence | sequence record 193292 | Addgene NGS Result
GGGCTTGTTGATCGACTGCGCGGCCTTCGGCCTTGCCCAAGGTGGCGCTGCCCCCTTGGAACCCCCGCAC
TCGCCGCCGTGAGGCTCGGGGGGCAGGCGGGCGGGCTTCGCCCTTCGACTGCCCCCACTCGCATAGGCTT
GGGTCGTTCCAGGCGCGTCAAGGCCAAGCCGCTGCGCGGTCGCTGCGCGAGCCTTGACCCGCCTTCCACT
TGGTGTCCAACCGGCAAGCGAAGCGCGCAGGCCGCAGGCCGGAGGCTTTTCCCCAGAGAAAATTAAAAAA
ATTGATGGGGCAAGGCCGCAGGCCGCGCAGTTGGAGCCGGTGGGTATGTGGTCGAAGGCTGGGTAGCCGG
TGGGCAATCCCTGTGGTCAAGCTCGTGGGCAGGCGCAGCCTGTCCATCAGCTTGTCCAGCAGGGTTGTCC
ACGGGCCGAGCGAAGCGAGCCAGCCGGTGGCCGCTCGCGGCCATCGTCCACATATCCACGGGCTGGCAAG
GGAGCGCAGCGACCGCGCAGGGCGAAGCCCGGAGAGCAAGCCCGTAGGGCGCCGCAGCCGCCGTAGGCGG
TCACGACTTTGCGAAGCAAAGTCTAGTGAGTATACTCAAGCATTGAGTGGCCCGCCGGAGGCACCGCCTT
GCGCTGCCCCCGTCGAGCCGGTTGGACACCAAAAGGGAGGGGCAGGCATGGCGGCATACGCGATCATGCG
ATGCAAGAAGCTGGCGAAAATGGGCAACGTGGCGGCCAGTCTCAAGCACGCCTACCGCGAGCGCGAGACG
CCCAACGCTGACGCCAGCAGGACGCCAGAGAACGAGCACTGGGCGGCCAGCAGCACCGATGAAGCGATGG
GCCGACTGCGCGAGTTGCTGCCAGAGAAGCGGCGCAAGGACGCTGTGTTGGCGGTCGAGTACGTCATGAC
GGCCAGCCCGGAATGGTGGAAGTCGGCCAGCCAAGAACAGCAGGCGGCGTTCTTCGAGAAGGCGCACAAG
TGGCTGGCGGACAAGTACGGGGCGGATCGCATCGTGACGGCCAGCATCCACCGTGACGAAACCAGCCCGC
ACATGACCGCGTTCGTGGTGCCGCTGACGCAGGACGGCAGGCTGTCGGCCAAGGAGTTCATCGGCAACAA
AGCGCAGATGACCCGCGACCAGACCACGTTTGCGGCCGCTGTGGCCGATCTAGGGCTGCAACGGGGCATC
GAGGGCAGCAAGGCACGTCACACGCGCATTCAGGCGTTCTACGAGGCCCTGGAGCGGCCACCAGTGGGCC
ACGTCACCATCAGCCCGCAAGCGGTCGAGCCACGCGCCTATGCACCGCAGGGATTGGCCGAAAAGCTGGG
AATCTCAAAGCGCGTTGAGACGCCGGAAGCCGTGGCCGACCGGCTGACAAAAGCGGTTCGGCAGGGGTAT
GAGTCTGCCCTACAGGCCGCCGCAGGAGCGCGTGAGATGCGCAAGAAGGCCGATCAAGCCCAAGAGACGG
CCCGAGACCTTCGGGAGCGCCTGAAGCCCGTTCTGGACGCCCTGGGGCCGTTGAATCGGGATATGCAGGC
CAAGGCCGCCGCGATCATCAAGGCCGTGGGCGAAAAGCTGCTGACGGAACAGCGGGAAGTCCAGCGCCAG
AAACAGGCCCAGCGCCAGCAGGAACGCGGGCGCGCACATTTCCCCGAAAAGTGCCACCTGGGATGAATGT
CAGCTACTGGGCTATCTGGACAAGGGAAAACGCAAGCGCAAAGAGAAAGCAGGTAGCTTGCAGTGGGCTT
ACATGGCGATAGCTAGACTGGGCGGTTTTATGGACAGCAAGCGAACCGGAATTGCCAGCTGGGGCGCCCT
CTGGTAAGGTTGGGAAGCCCTGCAAAGTAAACTGGATGGCTTTCTTGCCGCCAAGGATCTGATGGCGCAG
GGGATCAAGATCTGATCAAGAGACAGGATGAGGATCGTTTCGCATGATTGAACAAGATGGATTGCACGCA
GGTTCTCCGGCCGCTTGGGTGGAGAGGCTATTCGGCTATGACTGGGCACAACAGACAATCGGCTGCTCTG
ATGCCGCCGTGTTCCGGCTGTCAGCGCAGGGGCGCCCGGTTCTTTTTGTCAAGACCGACCTGTCCGGTGC
CCTGAATGAACTGCAGGACGAGGCAGCGCGGCTATCGTGGCTGGCCACGACGGGCGTTCCTTGCGCAGCT
GTGCTCGACGTTGTCACTGAAGCGGGAAGGGACTGGCTGCTATTGGGCGAAGTGCCGGGGCAGGATCTCC
TGTCATCTCACCTTGCTCCTGCCGAGAAAGTATCCATCATGGCTGATGCAATGCGGCGGCTGCATACGCT
TGATCCGGCTACCTGCCCATTCGACCACCAAGCGAAACATCGCATCGAGCGAGCACGTACTCGGATGGAA
GCCGGTCTTGTCGATCAGGATGATCTGGACGAAGAGCATCAGGGGCTCGCGCCAGCCGAACTGTTCGCCA
GGCTCAAGGCGCGCATGCCCGACGGCGAGGATCTCGTCGTGACCCATGGCGATGCCTGCTTGCCGAATAT
CATGGTGGAAAATGGCCGCTTTTCTGGATTCATCGACTGTGGCCGGCTGGGTGTGGCGGACCGCTATCAG
GACATAGCGTTGGCTACCCGTGATATTGCTGAAGAGCTTGGCGGCGAATGGGCTGACCGCTTCCTCGTGC
TTTACGGTATCGCCGCTCCCGATTCGCAGCGCATCGCCTTCTATCGCCTTCTTGACGAGTTCTTCTGAGC
GGGACTCTGGGGTTCGAAATGACCGACCAAGCGACGCCCAACCTGCCATCACGAGATTTCGATTCCACCG
CCGCCTTCTATGAAAGGTTGGGCTTCGGAATCGTTTTCCGGGACGCCGGCTGGATGATCCTCCAGCGCGG
GGATCTCATGCTGGAGTTCTTCGCCCACCCCCATGGGCAAATATTATACGCAAGGCGACAAGGTGCTGAT
GCCGCTGGCGATTCAGGTTCATCATGCCGTTTGTGATGGCTTCCATGTCGGCAGAATGCTTAATGAATTA
CAACAGTTTTTATGCATGCGCCCAATACGCAAACCGCCTCTCCCCGCGCGTTGGCCGATTCATTAATGCA
GCTGGCACGACAGGTTTCCCGACTGGAAAGCGGGCAGTGAGCGCAACGCAATTAATGTGAGTTAGCTCAC
TCATTAGGCACCCCAGGCTTTACACTTTATGCTTCCGGCTCGTATGTTGTGTGGAATTGTGAGCGGATAA
CAATTTCACACAGGAAACAGCTATGACCATGATTACGCCAAGCGCGCAATTAACCCTCACTAAAGGGAAC
AAAAGCTGGGTACCTCATGGGTATTCTGATTTGGTGTTTGTCCTGAGGAACTCTGAAGAAGACGTCCAAA
ACAGAGCGACTGTCGATGCGAAGCCATAGCTAAAGCTGATATCTATGTTTCATACCTATTTTCTTCAGTC
ACCGTTTTGAAAACCTTACCTCCCTGGCAAGGTCGTATTAATGATTTTTGGTAGCCTTATCCTCGAGTTA
AGTGATGCCTGCTGCGTTTACGTATTCGTGGAGAACCATATGGTCTCGCGAACTGCCTCCACCCGAGCCT
CCACCTCCACTTCCGCCGCCACCTGTGATGCCGGCGGCGTTCACGTACTCGTGCAGCACCATGTGGTCCC
GGCTCCCTCCGCCACCGCTCCCTCCGCCACCGGATCCGCCGCCGCCAGCGTAGTCTGGGACGTCGTATGG
GTAGACCACTTTGTACAAGAAAGCTGAACGAGAAACGTAAAATGATATAAATATCAATATATTAAATTAG
ATTTTGCATAAAAAACAGACTACATAATACTGTAAAACACAACATATCCAGTCACTATGGTCGACCTGCA
GACTGGCTGTGTATAAGGGAGCCTGACATTTATATTCCCCAGAACATCAGGTTAATGGCGTTTTTGATGT
CATTTTCGCGGTGGCTGAGATCAGCCACTTCTTCCCCGATAACGGAGACCGGCACACTGGCCATATCGGT
GGTCATCATGCGCCAGCTTTCATCCCCGATATGCACCACCGGGTAAAGTTCACGGGAGACTTTATCTGAC
AGCAGACGTGCACTGGCCAGGGGGATCACCATCCGTCGCCCGGGCGTGTCAATAATATCACTCTGTACAT
CCACAAACAGACGATAACGGCTCTCTCTTTTATAGGTGTAAACCTTAAACTGCATTTCACCAGCCCCTGT
TCTCGTCAGCAAAAGAGCCGTTCATTTCAATAAACCGGGCGACCTCAGCCATCCCTTCCTGATTTTCCGC
TTTCCAGCGTTCGGCACGCAGACGACGGGCTTCATTCTGCATGGTTGTGCTTACCAGACCGGAGATATTG
ACATCATATATGCCTTGAGCAACTGATAGCTGTCGCTGTCAACTGTCACTGTAATACGCTGCTTCATAAC
ATACCTCTTTTTGACATACTTCGGGTATACATATCAGTATATATTCTTATACCGCAAAAATCAGCGCGCA
AATACGCATACTGTTATCTGGCTTTTAGTAAGCCGGATCCACGCGTTTACGCCCCGCCCTGCCACTCATC
GCAGTACTGTTGTAATTCATTAAGCATTCTGCCGACATGGAAGCCATCACAAACGGCATGATGAACCTGA
ATCGCCAGCGGCATCAGCACCTTGTCGCCTTGCGTATAATATTTGCCCATGGTGAAAACGGGGGCGAAGA
AGTTGTCCATATTGGCCACGTTTAAATCAAAACTGGTGAAACTCACCCAGGGATTGGCTGAGACGAAAAA
CATATTCTCAATAAACCCTTTAGGGAAATAGGCCAGGTTTTCACCGTAACACGCCACATCTTGCGAATAT
ATGTGTAGAAACTGCCGGAAATCGTCGTGGTATTCACTCCAGAGCGATGAAAACGTTTCAGTTTGCTCAT
GGAAAACGGTGTAACAAGGGTGAACACTATCCCATATCACCAGCTCACCGTCTTTCATTGCCATACGGAA
TTCCGGATGAGCATTCATCAGGCGGGCAAGAATGTGAATAAAGGCCGGATAAAACTTGTGCTTATTTTTC
TTTACGGTCTTTAAAAAGGCCGTAATATCCAGCTGAACGGTCTGGTTATAGGTACATTGAGCAACTGACT
GAAATGCCTCAAAATGTTCTTTACGATGCCATTGGGATATATCAACGGTGGTATATCCAGTGATTTTTTT
CTCCATTTTAGCTTCCTTAGCTCCTGAAAATCTCGACGGATCCTAACTCAAAATCCACACATTATACGAG
CCGGAAGCATAAAGTGTAAAGCCTGGGGTGCCTAATGCGGCCGCCATAGTGACTGGATATGTTGTGTTTT
ACAGTATTATGTAGTCTGTTTTTTATGCAAAATCTAATTTAATATATTGATATTTATATCATTTTACGTT
TCTCGTTCAGCTTTTTTGTACAAACTTGTCCTAGGAAAAAACCTTTTGATTGAAAGTATGGAGTACATGT
GTGGTTTTAAAAGAAAATGAGTTCCCTGCTGGAACAGACTCCATTGGGCGGAAAACGATTTTTTAGACTG
CGCATACTCGCCTGCGTCCATCACAAATCTACAGATCTGAACAGGCTCAGGCCGAAAAAGCCTGCGTACG
ATTTTTGTCTGAGCTCCAATTCGCCCTATAGTGAGTCGTATTACGCGCGCTCACTGGCCGTCGTTTTACA
ACGTCGTGACTGGGAAAACCCTGGCGTTACCCAACTTAATCGCCTTGCAGCACATCCCCCTTTCGCCAGC
TGGCGTAATAGCGAAGAGGCCCGCACCGATCGCCCTTCCCAACAGTTGCGCAGCCTGAATGGCGAATGGA
AATTGTAAGCGTTAATATTTTGTTAAAATTCGCGTTAAATTTTTGTTAAATCAGCTCATTTTTTAACCAA
TAGGCCGTACTGCGATGAGTGGCAGGGCGGGGCGTAATTTTTTTAAGGCAGTTATTGGTGCCCTTAAACG
CCTGGTTGCTACGCCTGAATAAGTGATAATAAGCGGATGAATGGCAGAAATTCGAAAGCAAATTCGACCC
GGTCGTCGGTTCAGGGCAGGGTCGTTAAATAGCCGCTTATGTCTATTGCTGGTTTACCGGTTTATTGACT
ACCGGAAGCAGTGTGACCGTGTGCTTCTCAAATGCCTGAGGCCAGTTTGCTCAGGCTCTCCCCGTGGAGG
TAATAATTGACGATATGATCATTTATTCTGCCTCCCAGAGCCTGATAAAAACGGTGAATCCGTTAGCGAG
GTGCCGCCGGCTTCCATTCAGGTCGAGGTGGCCCGGCTCCATGCACCGCGACGCAACGCGGGGAGGCAGA
CAAGGTATAGGGCGGCGAGGCGGCTACAGCCGATAGTCTGGAACAGCGCACTTACGGGTTGCTGCGCAAC
CCAAGTGCTACCGGCGCGGCAGCGTGACCCGTGTCGGCGGCTCCAACGGCTCGCCATCGTCCAGAAAACA
CGGCTCATCGGGCATCGGCAGGCGCTGCTGCCCGCGCCGTTCCCATTCCTCCGTTTCGGTCAAGGCTGGC
AGGTCTGGTTCCATGCCCGGAATGCCGGGCTGGCTGGGCGGCTCCTCGCCGGGGCCGGTCGGTAGTTGCT
GCTCGCCCGGATACAGGGTCGGGATGCGGCGCAGGTCGCCATGCCCCAACAGCGATTCGTCCTGGTCGTC
GTGATCAACCACCACGGCGGCACTGAACACCGACAGGCGCAACTGGTCGCGGGGCTGGCCCCACGCCACG
CGGTCATTGACCACGTAGGCCGACACGGTGCCGGGGCCGTTGAGCTTCACGACGGAGATCCAGCGCTCGG
CCACCAAGTCCTTGACTGCGTATTGGACCGTCCGCAAAGAACGTCCGATGAGCTTGGAAAGTGTCTTCTG
GCTGACCACCACGGCGTTCTGGTGGCCCATCTGCGCCACGAGGTGATGCAGCAGCATTGCCGCCGTGGGT
TTCCTCGCAATAAGCCCGGCCCACGCCTCATGCGCTTTGCGTTCCGTTTGCACCCAGTGACCGGGCTTGT
TCTTGGCTTGAATGCCGATTTCTCTGGACTGCGTGGCCATGCTTATCTCCATGCGGTAGGGGTGCCGCAC
GGTTGCGGCACCATGCGCAATCAGCTGCAACTTTTCGGCAGCGCGACAACAATTATGCGTTGCGTAAAAG
TGGCAGTCAATTACAGATTTTCTTTAACCTACGCAATGAGCTATTGCGGGGGGTGCCGCAATGAGCTGTT
GCGTACCCCCCTTTTTTAAGTTGTTGATTTTTAAGTCTTTCGCATTTCGCCCTATATCTAGTTCTTTGGT
GCCCAAAGAAGGGCACCCCTGCGGGGTTCCCCCACGCCTTCGGCGCGGCTCCCCCTCCGGCAAAAAGTGG
CCCCTCCG
